Addgene plasmid #19003: pTrcHUM
Depositing lab: Jay Keasling. Depositing organization: University of California, Berkeley. Publication: Designed divergent evolution of enzyme function. Yoshikuni Y, Ferrin TE, Keasling JD. Nature. 2006 Apr 20. 440(7087):1078-82. 10.1038/nature04607 PubMed 16495946.
Backbone
  Vector backbone: pTrc99A
  Backbone manufacturer: pharmacia
  Vector type: Bacterial Expression, Synthetic Biology
Growth in bacteria
  Bacterial resistance: Ampicillin, 100 μg/mL
  Growth temperature: 37°C
  Growth strain: DH5alpha
  Copy number: Unknown
Gene/Insert
  Gene/Insert name: gamma-humulene synthase (alt name: HUM)
  Species: A. grandis
  Cloning method: Restriction Enzyme
  Sequencing primers: 5′ n/a
Terms and licenses: Academic/Nonprofit Terms; Industry Terms: Not Available to Industry
Depositor comments: gamma-humulene synthase has been codon optimized for E. coli
How to cite: pTrcHUM was a gift from Jay Keasling (Addgene plasmid # 19003 ; http://n2t.net/addgene:19003 ; RRID:Addgene_19003)
