[The description below was written by a language model from this plasmid's Addgene catalogue record.]
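Description:
pTrcHUM is a bacterial expression plasmid built on the pTrc99A backbone and carrying the gene for gamma-humulene synthase (HUM) from the grand fir, Abies grandis. According to the depositor, the coding sequence has been codon optimized for Escherichia coli, which is the intended expression host. The plasmid confers ampicillin resistance for selection and is propagated in standard cloning strains. The record lists the copy number as unknown, and no feature table is provided, so the exact positions of regulatory elements, the restriction sites used for cloning and the presence or absence of any tags are not stated.

The record does not explicitly name the promoter, but pTrc99A is a well-known vector in which inserts are placed downstream of the hybrid trc promoter. That promoter is repressed by a plasmid-encoded lacIq repressor and induced with IPTG, with rrnB transcription terminators following the cloning site and a pBR322-type origin supporting replication. Expression of the synthase would therefore be expected to be IPTG-inducible.

Gamma-humulene synthase is a sesquiterpene cyclase that converts farnesyl diphosphate into gamma-humulene along with a large number of other sesquiterpene products, making it a classic example of a promiscuous enzyme. The plasmid is categorised under synthetic biology and is associated with work on designed divergent evolution of enzyme function. This is consistent with its use as a wild-type template for producing the enzyme in E. coli, for mutagenesis to alter product specificity, and for microbial terpene production studies.
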