>Addgene plasmid #19003 | pTrcHUM | addgene partial sequence | sequence record 24834 | M13_pUC_rev
GGCNAATCAGCGAATCAGTGTCTCCAAGCACCGACCTTAAAAGCACGGAATCTTCTATTACCAGCAACCG
CCACGGNTAACATGTGGGAAGATGACCGCATTCAGAGCTTAAACAGCCCATATGGCGCACCCGCTTATCA
GGAACGTAGCGAAAAATTGATTGAAGAAATTAAGCTCCTGTTTCTGTCCGATATGGACGATAGTTGCAAT
GATTCGGATCGCGACTTGATCAAACGCCTGGAGATCGTAGATACGGTTGAGTGTCTGGGCATTGATCGTC
ATTTCCAACCTGAAATTAAGCTGGCGCTGGATTACGTGTACCGTTGCTGGAATGAGCGTGGCATCGGAGA
AGGTAGCCGTGATAGCTTAAAAAAGGACCTGAATGCGACCGCCTTGGGCTTTCGGGCTTTACGCTTACAC
CGTTATAATGTAAGCTCAGGAGTGCTGGAGAACTTCCGTGATGACAATGGTCAATTCTTTTGCGGTTCTA
CTGTGGAGGAGGAAGGCGCGGAGGCCTACAATAAACATGTACGTTGCATGCTGTCCCTGTCCCGCGCTTC
CAATATTTTATTCCCGGGCGAGAAAGTGATGGAAGAAGCGAAGGCGTTTACGACCAACTATCTTAAGAAA
GTCCTGGCGGGTCGTGAAGCAACTCATGTCGACGAGAGTCTCCTTGGAGAGGTCAAGTATGCACTAGAAT
TTCCGTGGCATTGTTCCGTGCAGCGCTGGGAGGCACGTTCTTTTATCGAAATTTTCGGCCNNATTGATAG
TGAACTGAAANCCANCCTCTCTAAAAAATGCTCGANCTCGCAAACTTGATTTN
